>Addgene plasmid #188796 | KpAvs4 | addgene full sequence | sequence record 369423 | Addgene NGS Result
AAATATTTCTAGATTTCAGTGCAATTTATCTCTTCAAATGTAGCACCTGAAGTCAGCCCCATACGATATA
AGTTGTAATTCTCATGTTAGTCATGCCCCGCGCCCACCGGAAGGAGCTGACTGGGTTGAAGGCTCTCAAG
GGCATCGGTCGAGATCCCGGTGCCTAATGAGTGAGCTAACTTACATTAATTGCGTTGCGCAGGACACTCA
CCGTAGATGGACTCTTTTAAACCATCTTATATGACTCTGAGACGTCTGTTAAACTTATAGCGATTCGGTC
TGCCCTGGTTGCATGGCATCAATATATGGATGGAAGCCAAGATGAATGAAAATCTAAAAAAACAGAGCAA
TCCATTTTCAACAGGTGGTGGTGGCGTTAATTTCGAAACTCGTGTGCAAGCAGCGTTTGCATTATCGATT
CTTACAGGTTCAAGCGTACCTTGTCTCTCTCAGAGCATGAGAGCAAAACAGATAAGGTTTCAGAACAAAT
ATGATGGCTCAAATACAGATGATTTTGTGATCGTTGCTGAAGACAGCGATGGTCAGGAAGGTAAGTTATT
TGCTCAAATTAAACATGAGATAACACTGAGTGAATCCCCAGATTCGGTTTTTGCTGAAGTTATCGCCAGT
GCTTGGCAGGACTTCAAAAGCGACAATTTCAAAATGGATCACGATGTTATTGTGTTGATTACTGGTCCAC
TCCAGAAAACAGATATCCATAATACACTTCCAATATTGGAATGGGCGAAATTTGCCTTATCTGCGGAAGA
TTTTATGAAGAAGGTACAAACAAAAGGGTTCTCAAGCGAAGCAAAGTTGAAGAAAATAGAAAATTTCAGA
TTGCATTTAAGACACGCAAGCAATATAAGTGAAATTGATGATACTTTTCTATGGTCATTTTTGAAGTCGT
TTCATTTGATTTCTTATGACTTAGATTCTAGTTTTTCTGTTGTAGCTAGTTTACTATGCTCACAAATCCA
AAATAACTCAGATGAGGCTCCCCCCCTAGTATTATCAAAAATCATCACAACAATTCAAAATTTTAATCAG
AATGCGGGAATACTATCTGAAGAAAATATCCCGCATGATTTAAAAACATTATTTAATAAAGTACACAAAA
AGAACATTAAGGATGACATCAGGAAGCTTCAAGAACGTGGTACTTATATTTATACAGGCATATCTAATAG
AATTTGTGGCATACATATTAACCGGAACGAACAACTTGCTGAAATTGAAAAAAAATGTCAGGAAAGTCGT
TTTGTCTTTGTCACTGGTATTCGAGGTGTTGGAAAATCAGGTATTGTAAAAGATTTTATTTCAACCAAAT
ATAAGGACGTCCCTTTTTTCTACTTGAGAACTGAAGATTTAGACAAAAGCCATCTCAATGATGTATTTAC
TGCACTTGGCATGAGTTGTAGTTTAGCAGAAATTGCTGGTGAGTTTTCTTTATTAAAAGAAAAGATTCTT
ATTATTGAGTCAGTGGAAAAAGTACTGGAACTTACTTACCAAAATGCTTTTATTGACTTATTACATTTCA
TCAAAAATCAGAATGGGTGGACAGTTATTGCCACAGGGCGAGATTATGCTACACAGCAACTAATTTTTAA
TTATTTACAACCCAGTGGTATTGATTATTGCAACGTAGAGATCAAAGCACTGGAATACCAGCAATTAAGT
GAAATATGTCACAAAATACCAGAACTGGAAAAATTAATTGAAAATAAAAGACTAACCGACTTATTGAAAG
TCCCATTCTTTATTGATGTTGCGGTAAGAGCATTAAAAAATGGTGCTCAATTTCACACCGAAGGAACTGA
GAGGGACTTCAGAGAGATTATATGGTCATCAGTTATTGCGAAGGAAACAGATAGAAGAGGCGGGATGCCA
GCCAAAAGAAAGCGAACATTTATTGACATAGCTAAACAACGCGCAAAGAAAATGGTCGTGGGTATTCTGG
ATGACGCTTTTGACCCAGAAATCATTGCAAAGCTTGAAGAAGATAATTTAATTCAACGACATGAGAGACT
GAATTTAATCAGTCCAAGTCATGACGTTTTAGAAGACTGGGCTTTAGATATCTTTATTGATAATGAATAT
GTAGAAAATTTCTTAGTACCCAATAAGTTTTTCGAGCAGATTGGTGATGAGCCTTCCATTAATCGCGCCT
ATAGATTATGGTTAAGCAGAAACATAAAAGAAAATAAGGAGATTAATGATTTTATCTATAAAGTATTAAC
GGATGCTTCTATTGCCAGCTATTGGAAAGATGAAACTATAACTGCGATTTTACAAAGTGATGCCGTTAAC
ATTTTTTTAAAAATGTTCAGAACACAACTTTTATCCAATAAAAATTTACTGCTTATTAGAGTATTGTTTA
TCTTAAGAATGACATGCCAACAGCCGAAAACACTGTATAACCAAGAACTAGAAAAAGAAGAACAAGAAAT
TTCTAAAACATTATATCTACAGCCTTATGGTATATGCTGGGATGCCTTGATTAATTTCATTTTTGAAAAC
CAGAATGAACTTGTGAACAGCACATCTATTCATATTATAGAAATGTTGAATTCATGGGTGTCAATTTTAA
ATATCAGTGATAATTATCCTGATATATCCAGAAAAGTAGGTTTATTGGCAATATGGTTACTTGAACCACT
CAAGGATTCGTATGCTCGCGAAGATGAATATAAAAGAGAAAAAGTTATCAGTTTATTATTAAAATTATCC
CCTACTATTGTAGATGAATTTGATCTACTTATGGATAAAGAAGTCTTTATTCCTGATACCTCACACCGCC
GATTACATTATGTTGAATATTTAATTAATCAATCATTAATCGGCTTGAATGTTCCTATATTATGCAAGTA
TCGACCAGATTTTATTGAGCGCCTAGCTCGTCACGAATGGTTACAAGATAATATTGAAGATGATGACAGC
ATTTTTTATAAACAGACTACGGGTGTAGATCAGTACTTTGGACTAAACAGAGAATCAGATTTTTTTCCTG
CTAGTGGTGCTAAAGGTCCTTTTAAATATCTATTACATTTTCATCCTCGTAAAGCTTTAGATTTTATAAT
TGACTTGTGCAATAAAACGGCAAAAAAATATTCTACTTCAGAATTTGCAACCCGCTCTAGTGGCTTTATG
TCTGATGAAACTTTAGTCAAAAACGTTGAACTTACACTCAATGACGGTACCGTCGTTACGCAATTTTCTT
CTCCACACTTATGGAAGGGTTATAGAGGCCATTCAACGCTACCATATATCCTTCAATGTGCATTAATGGC
TTTGGAGAATTGGCTCATTGATTCACTAGATAGCCTTGAAAAAAATGACACTATTGAATGGCTTTTTAAT
TATATTTTACTATCTAGCAACTCAGTAATGCCAACATCTGTATTGGCATCAGTTGCTACTGGTTTTCCAG
ACAAAATTAGTAAAGCTGCTTTTCCTATCCTAAGATGCCCTGAGTTTTACAATTTAGATATCCAACGTCT
TGTCAATGAACGAGGAGGAAGTGAACAAAACTGGTTCTCGAATATGTTTCATAACGATATCATGAATGAC
ACTTATGTAGAGGAACGACGCATTGCTGCACTTCGTCCTTGGAGAAAAGAAACTCTAGAAAGTTTATTGA
CTAGGTTACAGCTTAGCGGGAAAAACAAGGCCGACACACTAAAAATTGTGGATAGCCTAATTGCGTTATC
CTTAGAGAGCAACGATGAGAACTTACGTTTTCTAGTACACAGAGCAGATACTAGAACATGGTCATTTACT
GCTGATAAAGAGAACAGCCGGATTATTGCGCAAAGCAATCCGGAATTACCGGAGGATCTGCAACAAATTC
ATGATGAACATAGTGCTACACATACTCAGAACAGTTTAATTAACAAATTATTCTTATGGTCAAGAAAATC
ATTTGAAGAAAATATTAATAATACATACTTTAATTCTCATACAGAGGCTCTTACCGCTGCAAAATATCTT
TTTGATAAATTTCAAAACAATGAAGTTGATAACCCGGTTATGGTAATTGGCACAATCACCAAAACCGCAG
CAGTTTGTACACGAGATTTGTTTGAGAACCTTTCCGAAGATGAAAAAAACTGGTGTAAAAAAATAATTAT
TGAATGCATCATTATGAATGCCGATTGTATTAACGGGTTATCACTTCATGATAAGACAGATAGTTATGGT
TCTGGCGCTTGCGCATTTGTTTTACCTAAATTATTCCGCTACGTAAAAAATGATGAAGAACTCAATGAAT
TAAAATTTACATTAGCAATAGCATTAACCCATGAAAATATTGATATCGGTGAATATGCTGCAAAAGGGGT
AAGAGAGTTTCTATGGACTACCCATCCGACCTTGGCCTTCCAATGCATATATGGTGCTACTATGTTTGCG
AGGTTTAAAAAAGAAAATATTAACTCACAAAGATTTTATTTATATTCTGATACTGAACTAGCTCAAGCTA
AAGCGCATTGGTCTTATTTGATAACCTCTTTTCGTGAAGAGTTCTTTAACACAACCCCACCATTAATTGA
AAATATTTCATTAAAAACACATTCATCTTGGCACATTCACCTTCCAATATTGATGATTCCATTTTGCGTT
GATAATCCTCTGCTAATTAATTTATACAAGAAAATAGTACATTTTACGTTTGATGAGGAATACAAGAGAC
ATAAAAGTAATCATGACGATGAAACCATCCAACATGACATTAGGAAGCAGATCACCAATTGCTTCGCTGA
GCATTTTATACACACAAGAAAAACTGGATTCGTGCCATTTAAGACACTGCTACTTGAAGGATGTTCAACG
GCACCACGTATTGTGTACATGACTAAATTACTATTCCACATCGCTATGGAGAAAGCAGAAGACCTAGAGT
CTTTATGGGAATTCTGGTTAATGTTAGCGCCAGAAGCACACAAAATTGCGCTAAAAGATGTAAATGAACA
GTATTCTGGTATACAGAGTGATCTGAACCAATTGCTGCGCGGAATGTTGTATGCAGACACTAGGTGGCAG
GGACACGAGAATGAAGCACGCGATATAGCATATGGTTCAGTGCATATACTAGATTTTGCAAAAATATCAG
GAAATAACAGCCACGTATTTATGGCGTTATCATCGTTGATTTATCACTTTCATCATATATTTTTCGACGA
GGGTATCCATATCCTTGCTGAAAAACTCATCATGAATAGCAAGTTAATTGATAAGCAAATTAATACAGCA
TTTTATCTAGAAATGGCTATAGGACGATATTTGCAAATTGAAAATCGGGGAATATTGAGTCGTAAAATGT
ATAATTCCTGTATGACATTATTATCGGGTATTGTCGAGACAGGTTCTGCGAGAGCCTATTATCTCCGGGA
AAATCTAATAAGATCACGCAGAGTATTTACCTAAATGGCTTCTTTGTAATGGATCGCAATAACTAGCATA
ACCCCTTGGGGCCTCTAAACGGGTCTTGAGGGGTTTTTTGCTGAAACCTCAGGCATTTGAGAAGCACACG
GTCACACTGCTTCCGGTAGTCAATAAACCGGTAAACCAGCAATAGACATAAGCGGCTATTTAACGACCCT
GCCCTGAACCGACGACCGGGTCGAATTTGCTTTCGAATTTCTGCCATTCATCCGCTTATTATCACTTATT
CAGGCGTAGCACCAGGCGTTTAAGGGCACCAATAACTGCCTTAAAAAAATTACGCCCCGCCCTGCCACTC
ATCGCAATACTGTTGTAATTCATTTAACATTCTGCCGACATGGAAGCCATCACAGACGGCATGATGAACC
TGAATCGCCAGCGGCATCAGCACCTTGTCGCCTTGCGTATAATATTTGCCCATAGTGAAAACGGGGGCGA
AGAAGTTGTCCATATTGGCCACGTTTAAATCAAAACTGGTGAAACTCACCCAGGGATTGGCTGAGACGAA
AAACATATTCTCAATAAACCCTTTAGGGAAATAGGCCAGGTTTTCACCGTAACACGCCACATCTTGCGAA
TATATGTGTAGAAACTGCCGGAAATCGTCGTGGTATTCACTCCAGAGCGATGAAAACGTTTCAGTTTGCT
CATGGAAAACGGTGTAACAAGGGTGAACACTATCCCATATCACCAGCTCACCGTCTTTCATCGCCATACG
GAACTCTGGATGAGCATTCATCAGGCGGGCAAGAATGTGAATAAAGGCCGGATAAAACTTGTGCTTATTT
TTCTTTACGGTCTTTAAAAAGGCCGTAATATCCAGCTGAACGGTCTGGTTATAGGTACATTGAGCAACTG
ACTGAAATGCCTCAAAATGTTCTTTACGATGCCATTGGGATATATCAACGGTGGTATATCCAGTGATTTT
TTTCTCCATTTTAGCTTCCTTAGCTCCTGAAAATCTCGATAACTCAAAAAATACGCCCGGTAGTGATCTT
ATTTCATTATGGTGAAAGTTGGAACCTCTTACGTGCCGATCAACGTCTCATTTTCGCCAAAAGTTGGCCC
AGGGCTTCCCGGTATCAACAGGGACACCAGGATTTATTTATTCTGCGAAGTGATCTTCCGTCACAGGTAT
TTATTCGGCGCAAAGTGCGTCGGGTGATGCTGCCAACTTACTGATTTAGTGTATGATGGTGTTTTTGAGG
TGCTCCAGTGGCTTCTGTTTCTATCAGCTGTCCCTCCTGTTCAGCTACTGACGGGGTGGTGCGTAACGGC
AAAAGCACCGCCGGACATCAGCGCTAGCGGAGTGTATACTGGCTTACTATGTTGGCACTGATGAGGGTGT
CAGTGAAGTGCTTCATGTGGCAGGAGAAAAAAGGCTGCACCGGTGCGTCAGCAGAATATGTGATACAGGA
TATATTCCGCTTCCTCGCTCACTGACTCGCTACGCTCGGTCGTTCGACTGCGGCGAGCGGAAATGGCTTA
CGAACGGGGCGGAGATTTCCTGGAAGATGCCAGGAAGATACTTAACAGGGAAGTGAGAGGGCCGCGGCAA
AGCCGTTTTTCCATAGGCTCCGCCCCCCTGACAAGCATCACGAAATCTGACGCTCAAATCAGTGGTGGCG
AAACCCGACAGGACTATAAAGATACCAGGCGTTTCCCCCTGGCGGCTCCCTCGTGCGCTCTCCTGTTCCT
GCCTTTCGGTTTACCGGTGTCATTCCGCTGTTATGGCCGCGTTTGTCTCATTCCACGCCTGACACTCAGT
TCCGGGTAGGCAGTTCGCTCCAAGCTGGACTGTATGCACGAACCCCCCGTTCAGTCCGACCGCTGCGCCT
TATCCGGTAACTATCGTCTTGAGTCCAACCCGGAAAGACATGCAAAAGCACCACTGGCAGCAGCCACTGG
TAATTGATTTAGAGGAGTTAGTCTTGAAGTCATGCGCCGGTTAAGGCTAAACTGAAAGGACAAGTTTTGG
TGACTGCGCTCCTCCAAGCCAGTTACCTCGGTTCAAAGAGTTGGTAGCTCAGAGAACCTTCGAAAAACCG
CCCTGCAAGGCGGTTTTTTCGTTTTCAGAGCAAGAGATTACGCGCAGACCAAAACGATCTCAAGAAGATC
ATCTTATTAATCAGATA
Features (pLannotate 1.2.2; 8 found; start..end, strand, type, name):
     88..152     -  CDS            TcR (fragment): tetracycline efflux protein; tet; confers resistance to tetracycline
    167..188     -  protein_bind   CAP binding site: CAP binding activates transcription in the presence of cAMP. E. coli catabolite activator protein
   5453..5500    +  terminator     T7 terminator: transcription terminator for bacteriophage T7 RNA polymerase
   5723..6379    -  CDS            cat: CAT_ECOLX - Experimental evidence at protein level: Swiss-Prot protein existence level 1. This enzyme is an effector of chloramphenicol resistance in bacteria. From Escherichia coli. This protein is used as a marker in many commonly used cloning vectors, such as pACYC184.
   6380..6482    -  promoter       cat promoter: promoter of the E. coli cat gene encoding chloramphenicol acetyltransferase
   6603..6746    +  mobile_element IS1 (fragment): prokaryotic transposable element IS1
   6865..6920    -  rep_origin     RSF ori (fragment): Plasmids containing the RSF 1030 origin of replication can be propagated in E. coli cells that contain additional plasmids with compatible origins.
   7008..7553    -  rep_origin     p15A ori: Plasmids containing the medium-copy-number p15A origin of replication can be propagated in E. coli cells that contain a second plasmid with the ColE1 origin.
