[The description below was written by a language model from this plasmid's Addgene catalogue record and pLannotate feature annotations shown in this document.]
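Description:
KpAvs4 is a bacterial expression plasmid built on the pACYC184 backbone that carries the Avs4 gene from Klebsiella pneumoniae strain UNMC_8078. The construct totals 7,577 bp, of which about 5.2 kb is the insert, introduced by Gibson assembly. It replicates from the p15A origin, which keeps it at low copy number and makes it compatible with ColE1-type plasmids in the same E. coli cell. Selection is by chloramphenicol, through the cat gene (chloramphenicol acetyltransferase) driven by its own cat promoter. The annotation also picks up backbone remnants typical of pACYC184 derivatives: a short fragment of the tetracycline resistance gene, indicating that this marker has been largely removed and is not functional, an IS1 fragment, and a short match to the RSF origin next to p15A.

The automated feature table does not annotate the Avs4 coding sequence itself; the insert presumably occupies the large unannotated stretch between the residual TcR fragment and CAP binding site at one end and a T7 terminator at the other, which would sit downstream of the gene. No promoter for the insert is identified in the annotation or stated in the record, so it is unclear whether expression relies on native upstream sequence included in the insert or on another element. No tags or reporters are recorded.

Avs ("antiviral STAND") proteins are prokaryotic defence NTPases, and the associated work concerns bacterial innate immunity through pattern recognition of conserved viral proteins. The plasmid is therefore suited to expressing KpAvs4 heterologously in E. coli, for example to test phage defence, with the compatible origin allowing co-transformation with a second plasmid.
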