Addgene plasmid #188796: KpAvs4
Purpose: Avs4 from Klebsiella pneumoniae UNMC_8078
Depositing lab: Feng Zhang. Depositing organization: Broad Institute. Publication: Prokaryotic innate immunity through pattern recognition of conserved viral proteins. Gao LA, Wilkinson ME, Strecker J, Makarova KS, Macrae RK, Koonin EV, Zhang F. Science. 2022 Aug 12;377(6607):eabm4096. doi: 10.1126/science.abm4096. Epub 2022 Aug 12. PubMed 35951700.
Backbone
  Vector backbone: pACYC184
  Backbone size w/o insert (bp): 2334
  Total vector size (bp): 7577
  Vector type: Bacterial Expression
Growth in bacteria
  Bacterial resistance: Chloramphenicol, 25 μg/mL
  Growth temperature: 37°C
  Growth strain: DH5alpha
  Copy number: Low Copy
Gene/Insert
  Gene/Insert name: KpAvs4
  Species: Klebsiella pneumoniae UNMC_8078
  Insert size (bp): 5243
  GenBank ID: WP_087775949.1
  Cloning method: Gibson Cloning
  Sequencing primers: 5′ N/A
Terms and licenses: Academic/Nonprofit Terms; Industry Terms: Not Available to Industry
How to cite: KpAvs4 was a gift from Feng Zhang (Addgene plasmid # 188796 ; http://n2t.net/addgene:188796 ; RRID:Addgene_188796)
